>Addgene plasmid #236493 | pAPInt-mScarlet-G418 | addgene full sequence | sequence record 468381 | Addgene NGS Result
TTGAGATCCTTTTTTTCTGCGCGTAATCTGCTGCTTGCAAACAAAAAAACCACCGCTACCAGCGGTGGTT
TGTTTGCCGGATCAAGAGCTACCAACTCTTTTTCCGAAGGTAACTGGCTTCAGCAGAGCGCAGATACCAA
ATACTGTTCTTCTAGTGTAGCCGTAGTTAGGCCACCACTTCAAGAACTCTGTAGCACCGCCTACATACCT
CGCTCTGCTAATCCTGTTACCAGTGGCTGCTGCCAGTGGCGATAAGTCGTGTCTTACCGGGTTGGACTCA
AGACGATAGTTACCGGATAAGGCGCAGCGGTCGGGCTGAACGGGGGGTTCGTGCACACAGCCCAGCTTGG
AGCGAACGACCTACACCGAACTGAGATACCTACAGCGTGAGCTATGAGAAAGCGCCACGCTTCCCGAAGG
GAGAAAGGCGGACAGGTATCCGGTAAGCGGCAGGGTCGGAACAGGAGAGCGCACGAGGGAGCTTCCAGGG
GGAAACGCCTGGTATCTTTATAGTCCTGTCGGGTTTCGCCACCTCTGACTTGAGCGTCGATTTTTGTGAT
GCTCGTCAGGGGGGCGGAGCCTATGGAAAAACGCCAGCAACGCGGCCTTTTTACGGTTCCTGGCCTTTTG
CTGGCCTTTTGCTCACATGTTCTTTCCTGCGTTATCCCCTGATTCTGTGGATAACCGTATTACCGCCTTT
GAGTGAGCTGATACCGCTCGCCGCAGCCGAACGACCGAGCGCAGCGAGTCAGTGAGCGAGGAAGCGGAAG
AGCGCCCAATACGCAAACCGCCTCTCCCCGCGCGTTGGCCGATTCATTAATGCAGGTTAACCTGGCTTAT
CGAAATTAATACGACTCACTATAGGGAGACCGGCAGATCCGCGGCCGCATAGGCCACTAGTGGATCTGCA
GTATAGCGACCAGCATTCACATACGATTGACGCATGATATTACTTTCTGCGCACTTAACTTCGCATCTGG
GCAGATGATGTCGAGGCGAAAAAAAATATAAATCACGCTAACATTTGATTAAAATAGAACAACTACAATA
TAAAAAAACTATACAAATGACAAGTTCTTGAAAACAAGAATCTTTTTATTGTCAGTACTGACTAGAAGAA
CTCGTCGAGCATGAGGTGGAACTGGAGCTTGTTCATGTCCGGGTTGTCGATGCCGTACTTCTGGAAGAGG
CGCTTCTGGAGCGACGGCGAGAACTCGCCGAGGCAGTTCCAGAGGATGGCGAGGTCCTGGTAGCGGTCGG
CGATGCCGACGCGGCCGACGTCGATGCAGCCGATGAGCTTGCCCTCGTCGAAGATGAGGTTGTCGAGCGA
GAAGTCGCCGTGCGTGACGACCGAGTCCGGCGAGAACGGGAGGAGCTTGTGCATCTCCTTCCAGACCTGC
TCGACCGGCCAGCCGTTGCGCTCGTCGTCGAAGTCCGAGGCGTCGACGAGGCCGTTGTTCATGCGCGACT
GGGCCTGGGCGAGGCGGAAGACGCGGTCCGAGTTGAACGGGCAGTTGCAGACCGGGATCGAGTGGAGGCG
GCGGAGGAAGACGGCGAGGGCGTCGACGATGTTCTCGCCCGAGTCCGGGTACTCCTCGAGGACCTGGAAG
GCCGTCTTGCCCGGGATGGCCGTCGTGAGGAGCCAGGCGTCGTCCGGCGTGCGGATGAAGTGCTTGATCG
TCGGGAGCGGCATGAACTCCGTGAGCCAGTTGAGGCGGACCATCTCGTCCGTGACGTCGTTGGCGACCGA
GCCCTTGCCGTGCTTGAGGAAGAGCTCCGGGGCGTCCGGCTTGCCGTAGAGGCGGTAGATCGTGGCGCCC
GACTGGCCGACGTTGTCGCGGGACCACTTGTAGCCGTAGAGGTCGGCGTCCATGTTCGAGTTGAGGCGCG
GGCGCGAGACGTGCGTCTTCTCCTTGCCCATGAATTCTGCTGTGTAAGGTGTGCGTGAGAGAGAGGGTCG
TGAGTGAGTCTTGAAGAGAAACGTCAAAGCTTGAAGCGTAGCAGAATACGGAAAACGACTTGGGGGAATG
GCGAGGAGCGTCGCCTTTTATGCTCCAAGCGGAGACGATGAGGCCGATATTACAGTGGCTTAGTAGCGTG
TACAATATTTCCATAAAAGGCTACATGGTGAGTTTTTCACGTGACCGTAATTAGTCCCAATTAGGCTTTA
TTGTATATTGCTACTAAGCATCGTTAAATGACCTGCTCGAAGCTTCGTCTATAAAAGGCGGGCGTGTGTG
CGCTTCCCCCGCTACGTCTTTTTCACAAACACTTTGCGACTTGACCAAGACCTTTCACCCGCACCACCCT
GTTATCCCTAGCGGATCTGCCGGTAGAGGTGTGGTCAATAAGAGCGACCTCATACTATACCTGAGAAAGC
AACCTGACCTACAGGAAAGAGTTACTCAAGAATAAGAATTTTCGTTTTAAAACCTAAGAGTCACTTTAAA
ATTTGTATACACTTATTTTTTTTATAACTTATTTAATAATAAAAATCATAAATCATAAGAAATTCGCTTA
TTTAGAAGTGGCGCTCTAGATTCACTTGTAGAGCTCGTCCATGCCGCCGGTAGAGTGGCGGCCCTCAGAG
CGCTCGTATTGCTCGACGACGGTGTAGTCCTCGTTGTGAGAGGTGATGTCGAGCTTGCGGTCGACGTTGT
AGGCGCCAGGCATTTGGACAGGCTTCTTGGCCTTGTAGGTGGTCTTGAAGTCGGCGAGGTAGCGGCCGCC
GTCCTTGAGGCGGAGGGCCATCTTGATGTCGCCCTTGAGGACGCCGTCCTCAGGGTAGAGGCGCTCGGTA
GAGGCCTCCCAGCCCATTGTCTTCTTTTGCATGACAGGGCCGTCAGGAGGGAAGTTGGTGCCGCGGAGCT
TGACCTTGTAGATGAGGGTGCCGTCCTCGAGAGAGGTGTCTTGGGTGACGGTGACGGCGCCGCCGTCCTC
GAAGTTCATGACGCGCTCCCACTTGAAGCCCTCAGGGAAAGATTGCTTGTAGTAGTCAGGGATGTCGGCA
GGGTGCTTGGTGAAGGCGCGAGAGCCGTACATGAATTGAGGAGAGAGGATGTCCCAAGAGAAAGGGAGAG
GGCCGCCCTTGGTGACCTTGAGCTTGGCGGTTTGGGTGCCCTCGTAAGGGCGGCCCTCGCCCTCGCCCTC
GATCTCGAACTCGTGGCCGTTCATAGAGCCCTCCATGTGGACCTTGAAGCGCATGAACTCCTTGATGACG
GCCTCGCCCTTAGAGACCATGGTACCAGAACCAGAACCAGCACCGTCACCGATCCGTCGACCTGCAGCGT
ACGAAGCTTCAGCTGGCGGCCGCGTTCTATAGTGTCACCTAAATCGTATGTGTATGATACATAAGGTTAT
GTATTAATTGTAGCCGCGTTCTAACGACAATATGTCCATATGGTGCACTCTCAGTACAATCTGCTCTGAT
GCCGCATAGTTAAGCCAGCCCCAACACCCGCCAACACCCGCTGACGCGCCCTGACGGGCTTGTCTGCTCC
CGGCATCCGCTTACAGACAAGCTGTGACCGTCTCCGGGAGCTGCATGTGTCAGAGGTTTTCACCGTCATC
ACCGAAACGCGCGAGACGAAAGGGCCTCGTGATACGCCTATTTTTATAGGTTAATGTCATGATAATAATG
GTTTCTTAGACGTCAGGTGGCACTTTTCGGGGAAATGTGCGCGGAACCCCTATTTGTTTATTTTTCTAAA
TACATTCAAATATGTATCCGCTCATGAGACAATAACCCTGATAAATGCTTCAATAATATTGAAAAAGGAA
GAGTATGAGTATTCAACATTTCCGTGTCGCCCTTATTCCCTTTTTTGCGGCATTTTGCCTTCCTGTTTTT
GCTCACCCAGAAACGCTGGTGAAAGTAAAAGATGCTGAAGATCAGTTGGGTGCACGAGTGGGTTACATCG
AACTGGATCTCAACAGCGGTAAGATCCTTGAGAGTTTTCGCCCCGAAGAACGTTTTCCAATGATGAGCAC
TTTTAAAGTTCTGCTATGTGGCGCGGTATTATCCCGTATTGACGCCGGGCAAGAGCAACTCGGTCGCCGC
ATACACTATTCTCAGAATGACTTGGTTGAGTACTCACCAGTCACAGAAAAGCATCTTACGGATGGCATGA
CAGTAAGAGAATTATGCAGTGCTGCCATAACCATGAGTGATAACACTGCGGCCAACTTACTTCTGACAAC
GATCGGAGGACCGAAGGAGCTAACCGCTTTTTTGCACAACATGGGGGATCATGTAACTCGCCTTGATCGT
TGGGAACCGGAGCTGAATGAAGCCATACCAAACGACGAGCGTGACACCACGATGCCTGTAGCAATGGCAA
CAACGTTGCGCAAACTATTAACTGGCGAACTACTTACTCTAGCTTCCCGGCAACAATTAATAGACTGGAT
GGAGGCGGATAAAGTTGCAGGACCACTTCTGCGCTCGGCCCTTCCGGCTGGCTGGTTTATTGCTGATAAA
TCTGGAGCCGGTGAGCGTGGGTCTCGCGGTATCATTGCAGCACTGGGGCCAGATGGTAAGCCCTCCCGTA
TCGTAGTTATCTACACGACGGGGAGTCAGGCAACTATGGATGAACGAAATAGACAGATCGCTGAGATAGG
TGCCTCACTGATTAAGCATTGGTAACTGTCAGACCAAGTTTACTCATATATACTTTAGATTGATTTAAAA
CTTCATTTTTAATTTAAAAGGATCTAGGTGAAGATCCTTTTTGATAATCTCATGACCAAAATCCCTTAAC
GTGAGTTTTCGTTCCACTGAGCGTCAGACCCCGTAGAAAAGATCAAAGGATCTTC
Features (pLannotate 1.2.2; 12 found; start..end, strand, type, name):
      1..589     +  rep_origin     ori: high-copy-number ColE1/pMB1/pBR322/pUC origin of replication
    772..825     +  CDS            lacI (fragment): lac repressor; lacI; The lac repressor binds to the lac operator to inhibit transcription in E. coli. This inhibition can be relieved by adding lactose or isopropyl-β-D-thiogalactopyranoside (IPTG).
    847..865     +  promoter       T7 promoter: promoter for bacteriophage T7 RNA polymerase
    909..1106    -  terminator     TEF terminator: Ashbya gossypii TEF terminator
   1115..1906    -  CDS            aphA1: KKA1_ECOLX - Also known as nptI. Protein inferred from homology: Swiss-Prot protein existence level 3. Resistance to kanamycin and structurally-related aminoglycosides, including amikacin. From Escherichia coli.
   2330..2517    -  terminator     ADH1 terminator: S. cerevisiae ADH1; transcription terminator for the S. cerevisiae alcohol dehydrogenase 1 (ADH1) gene
   2545..3240    -  CDS            mScarlet: mScarlet is a basic (constitutively fluorescent) red fluorescent protein published in 2016, derived from synthetic construct. It has moderate acid sensitivity.
   3316..3334    -  promoter       SP6 promoter: promoter for bacteriophage SP6 RNA polymerase
   3397..3448    -  misc_feature   bom (fragment): basis of mobility region from pBR322
   3550..3585    -  CDS            rop (fragment): Rop protein, which maintains plasmids at low copy number; rop
   3680..3784    +  promoter       AmpR promoter: bla
   3785..4645    +  CDS            AmpR: β-lactamase; bla; confers resistance to ampicillin, carbenicillin, and related antibiotics
