[The description below was written by a language model from this plasmid's Addgene catalogue record and pLannotate feature annotations shown in this document.]
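Description:
pAPInt-mScarlet-G418 is a 4.8 kb integration-cassette plasmid built on the pFA6a backbone, designed for genome engineering of the polymorphic fungus Aureobasidium pullulans. It serves as a template or donor for either deleting an endogenous gene or fusing mScarlet to the C-terminus of an endogenous protein. It is maintained in E. coli as a high-copy plasmid through a ColE1/pUC-type origin and selected with ampicillin via the bla gene and its native promoter. No fungal replication origin is annotated, consistent with a construct meant to act by chromosomal integration rather than episomal maintenance.

The payload follows the familiar pFA6a modular layout, with two adjacent units in the same orientation. The first is a promoterless mScarlet coding sequence, a bright monomeric red fluorescent protein codon optimized for A. pullulans, followed by the S. cerevisiae ADH1 terminator. When joined in frame to the end of a target open reading frame, the fusion is therefore expressed from the gene's own promoter. Downstream lies the selection marker, an aphA1 (nptI) aminoglycoside phosphotransferase gene closed by the Ashbya gossypii TEF terminator, which confers G418 resistance on transformants. About 400 bp between the ADH1 terminator and the aphA1 start is unannotated and presumably holds the marker's promoter, but the record does not identify it.

SP6 and T7 promoters flank the cassette as backbone remnants, alongside short lacI, rop and bom fragments of no functional significance. The homology arms that direct integration are not part of the plasmid and must be supplied by the user. The plasmid belongs to a set of vectors optimized for A. pullulans.
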