Addgene plasmid #236493: pAPInt-mScarlet-G418
Purpose: Plasmid for deleting or C-terminally tagging endogenous genes with mScarlet and selection on G418.
Depositing lab: Daniel Lew. Depositing organization: Massachusetts Institute of Technology. Publication: Optimized vectors for genetic engineering of Aureobasidium pullulans. Colarusso AV, Williams AM, Gladfelter AS, Wirshing ACE, Lew DJ. Mol Biol Cell. 2025 Jun 1;36(6):mr5. doi: 10.1091/mbc.E25-02-0059. Epub 2025 Apr 9. PubMed 40202829.
Backbone
  Vector backbone: pFA6A
  Vector type: Yeast Expression
  Selectable markers: Neomycin (select with G418)
Growth in bacteria
  Bacterial resistance: Ampicillin, 100 μg/mL
  Growth temperature: 37°C
  Growth strain: DH5alpha
  Copy number: High Copy
Gene/Insert
  Gene/Insert name: mScarlet
  Species: Aureobasidium pullulans
  Mutation: Codon optimized for A. pullulans
  Cloning method: Gibson Cloning
Terms and licenses: Academic/Nonprofit Terms; Industry Terms: Not Available to Industry
How to cite: pAPInt-mScarlet-G418 was a gift from Daniel Lew (Addgene plasmid # 236493 ; http://n2t.net/addgene:236493 ; RRID:Addgene_236493)
